Addgene plasmid #63001: pPyCAG-Nanog(N145A)-IP
Purpose: Expresses Mouse Nanog N145A Mutants. It is modified from pPyCAG-Nanog-IP (Addgene Plasmid #13838).
Depositing lab: Shinya Yamanaka. Depositing organization: J. David Gladstone Institutes.
Backbone
  Vector backbone: pPyCAG-Nanog-IP
  Backbone manufacturer: Shinya Yamanaka
  Backbone size w/o insert (bp): 6378
  Total vector size (bp): 7359
  Vector type: Mammalian Expression
  Selectable markers: Puromycin
Growth in bacteria
  Bacterial resistance: Ampicillin, 100 μg/mL
  Growth temperature: 37°C
  Growth strain: DH5alpha
  Copy number: High Copy
Gene/Insert
  Gene/Insert name: Mouse Nanog N145A Mutant
  Species: M. musculus (mouse)
  Insert size (bp): 918
  Mutation: Changed Asparagine 145 (146 AA in Mouse Protein) to Alanine
  Entrez Gene: Nanog (a.k.a. 2410002E02Rik, ENK, Stm1, ecat4)
Resource information
  A portion of this plasmid was derived from a plasmid made by: pPyCAG-Nanog-IP (Addgene # 13838)
Terms and licenses: Academic/Nonprofit Terms; Industry Terms: Not Available to Industry
How to cite: pPyCAG-Nanog(N145A)-IP was a gift from Shinya Yamanaka (Addgene plasmid # 63001 ; http://n2t.net/addgene:63001 ; RRID:Addgene_63001)
