[The description below was written by a language model from this plasmid's Addgene catalogue record and pLannotate feature annotations shown in this document.]
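Description:
pPyCAG-Nanog(N145A)-IP is a mammalian expression plasmid of about 7.4 kb that expresses a point mutant of mouse Nanog. It was derived from the parental wild-type construct pPyCAG-Nanog-IP. It is propagated in E. coli through a high-copy ColE1/pUC-type origin with ampicillin selection from the β-lactamase gene. Transfected mammalian cells are selected with puromycin. The annotation also finds an SV40 origin of replication, additional SV40 poly(A) signals, and short fragments of lac and SV40 promoter sequence in the backbone. The "Py" in the name suggests a polyoma-based element, but no such feature appears in the annotated table and the record does not describe one.

The payload is a single bicistronic transcription unit driven by the CAG promoter, which is made up of the CMV immediate-early enhancer, the chicken β-actin promoter and a chimeric β-actin/β-globin intron and gives strong constitutive expression. The Nanog coding sequence (about 0.9 kb) is flanked by attB1 and attB2 sites, indicating that it was introduced by Gateway recombination. It carries an asparagine-to-alanine substitution, recorded as N145A, which the record notes corresponds to residue 146 of the mouse protein. Downstream, an EMCV IRES allows translation of the puromycin N-acetyltransferase gene from the same mRNA, which ends at a bGH polyadenylation signal. Because the resistance marker depends on the same transcript as Nanog, puromycin selection enriches for cells that are expressing the mutant protein.

Nanog is a transcription regulator that supports self-renewal and pluripotency in embryonic stem cells. The record gives the purpose only as expression of the N145A mutant. A plausible use is comparison with wild-type Nanog, but the record does not state the functional consequence of the mutation.
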