Features (pLannotate 1.2.2; 22 found; start..end, strand, type, name):
    576..710     +  polyA_signal   SV40 poly(A) signal: SV40 polyadenylation signal
    724..1103    +  enhancer       CMV enhancer: human cytomegalovirus immediate early enhancer
   1105..1382    +  promoter       chicken β-actin promoter: No description available
   1383..2399    +  intron         chimeric intron: chimera between introns from chicken β-actin and rabbit β-globin
   2437..2461    +  protein_bind   attB1: mutant version of attB; recombination site for the Gateway® BP reaction BP Clonase™
   2467..3381    +  CDS            Nanog: NANOG_MOUSE - Also known as Ecat4, Enk. Experimental evidence at protein level: Swiss-Prot protein existence level 1. Transcription regulator involved in inner cell mass and embryonic stem (ES) cells proliferation and self-renewal (PubMed:25825768). Imposes pluripotency on ES cells and prevents their differentiation towards extraembryonic endoderm and trophectoderm lineages. Blocks bone morphogenetic protein-induced mesoderm differentiation of ES cells by physically interacting with SMAD1 and interfering with the recruitment of coactivators to the active SMAD transcriptional complexes. Acts as
   3390..3414    -  protein_bind   attB2: mutant version of attB; recombination site for the Gateway® BP reaction BP Clonase™
   3543..4005    +  misc_feature   IRES: internal ribosome entry site (IRES) of the encephalomyocarditis virus (EMCV)
   4019..4618    +  CDS            PuroR: puromycin N-acetyltransferase; pac from Streptomyces alboniger; confers resistance to puromycin
   4705..4929    +  polyA_signal   bGH poly(A) signal: bovine growth hormone polyadenylation signal
   4933..4949    +  promoter       SV40 promoter (fragment): SV40 enhancer and early promoter
   5000..5016    -  protein_bind   lac operator: The lac repressor binds to the lac operator to inhibit transcription in E. coli. This inhibition can be relieved by adding lactose or isopropyl-β-D-thiogalactopyranoside (IPTG). lac repressor encoded by lacI
   5024..5054    -  promoter       lac promoter: promoter for the E. coli lac operon
   5069..5090    -  protein_bind   CAP binding site: CAP binding activates transcription in the presence of cAMP. E. coli catabolite activator protein
   5103..5142    -  CDS            lacI (fragment): lac repressor; lacI; The lac repressor binds to the lac operator to inhibit transcription in E. coli. This inhibition can be relieved by adding lactose or isopropyl-β-D-thiogalactopyranoside (IPTG).
   5149..5171    +  promoter       SV40 promoter (fragment): SV40 enhancer and early promoter
   5195..5330    +  rep_origin     SV40 ori: SV40 origin of replication
   5350..5484    +  polyA_signal   SV40 poly(A) signal: SV40 polyadenylation signal
   5486..5540    -  CDS            lacI (fragment): lac repressor; lacI; The lac repressor binds to the lac operator to inhibit transcription in E. coli. This inhibition can be relieved by adding lactose or isopropyl-β-D-thiogalactopyranoside (IPTG).
   5723..6311    -  rep_origin     ori: high-copy-number ColE1/pMB1/pBR322/pUC origin of replication
   6482..7342    -  CDS            AmpR: β-lactamase; bla; confers resistance to ampicillin, carbenicillin, and related antibiotics
   7343..7359    -  promoter       AmpR promoter (fragment): bla
>Addgene plasmid #63001 | pPyCAG-Nanog(N145A)-IP | depositor full sequence | sequence record 104605 | pPyCAG-Nanog(N145A)-IP sequence 7359 bps
GACCGCTTTGGAAAAACAAAGACTGTATTTCCTGGAAATTAATGTTTATTCAATAAACTGTGTATTCAGC
TATATTCACATAGTGGTGAGGCTGAAATGAGGCGGGAAGAGGCGGTTGGGGCTTAATTATATCAATTTGG
GTGGCCCCACAGCGCCTCCAAGGCGCCAGTCCTGTTTTGACAAGTTGCCTCTGGAAGCCTCTCTTCTTTT
TCTCCAGAGTAAGCGGAGGCCAGGGGCCCCCGGCCTCTGCTTAATACTAAAAAAAACAGCTGTTGTCATA
GTAATGATTGGGTGGAAACATTCCAGGCCTGGGTGGAGAGGCTTTTTGCTTCCTCTTGCAAAACCACACT
GACATTCCAGGCCTGGGTGGAGAGGCTTTTTGCTTCCTCTTGCAAAACCACACTGCCCTCTGGAGGGCAG
TTGCCTAGCAACTAATTAAAAGAGGATGTCGCACGGCCAGCTGCGGTCAGTTAGTCACTTCCTGCTTAAC
TGACTTGACATTTTCTATTTTAAGAGTCGGGAGGAAAATTACTGTGTTGGAGGCCCTCCGCCATCTTCTG
AAGCTGAATCGAATTAACTTGTTTATTGCAGCTTATAATGGTTACAAATAAAGCAATAGCATCACAAATT
TCACAAATAAAGCATTTTTTTCACTGCATTCTAGTTGTGGTTTGTCCAAACTCATCAATGTATCTTATCA
TGTCTGGATCTGATATCATCGTCGACATTGATTATTGACTAGTTATTAATAGTAATCAATTACGGGGTCA
TTAGTTCATAGCCCATATATGGAGTTCCGCGTTACATAACTTACGGTAAATGGCCCGCCTGGCTGACCGC
CCAACGACCCCCGCCCATTGACGTCAATAATGACGTATGTTCCCATAGTAACGCCAATAGGGACTTTCCA
TTGACGTCAATGGGTGGAGTATTTACGGTAAACTGCCCACTTGGCAGTACATCAAGTGTATCATATGCCA
AGTACGCCCCCTATTGACGTCAATGACGGTAAATGGCCCGCCTGGCATTATGCCCAGTACATGACCTTAT
GGGACTTTCCTACTTGGCAGTACATCTACGTATTAGTCATCGCTATTACCATGGTCGAGGTGAGCCCCAC
GTTCTGCTTCACTCTCCCCATCTCCCCCCCCTCCCCACCCCCAATTTTGTATTTATTTATTTTTTAATTA
TTTTGTGCAGCGATGGGGGCGGGGGGGGGGGGGGGGCGCGCGCCAGGCGGGGCGGGGCGGGGCGAGGGGC
GGGGCGGGGCGAGGCGGAGAGGTGCGGCGGCAGCCAATCAGAGCGGCGCGCTCCGAAAGTTTCCTTTTAT
GGCGAGGCGGCGGCGGCGGCGGCCCTATAAAAAGCGAAGCGCGCGGCGGGCGGGAGTCGCTGCGCGCTGC
CTTCGCCCCGTGCCCCGCTCCGCCGCCGCCTCGCGCCGCCCGCCCCGGCTCTGACTGACCGCGTTACTCC
CACAGGTGAGCGGGCGGGACGGCCCTTCTCCTCCGGGCTGTAATTAGCGCTTGGTTTAATGACGGCTTGT
TTCTTTTCTGTGGCTGCGTGAAAGCCTTGAGGGGCTCCGGGAGGGCCCTTTGTGCGGGGGGAGCGGCTCG
GGGGGTGCGTGCGTGTGTGTGTGCGTGGGGAGCGCCGCGTGCGGCTCCGCGCTGCCCGGCGGCTGTGAGC
GCTGCGGGCGCGGCGCGGGGCTTTGTGCGCTCCGCAGTGTGCGCGAGGGGAGCGCGGCCGGGGGCGGTGC
CCCGCGGTGCGGGGGGGGCTGCGAGGGGAACAAAGGCTGCGTGCGGGGTGTGTGCGTGGGGGGGTGAGCA
GGGGGTGTGGGCGCGTCGGTCGGGCTGCAACCCCCCCTGCACCCCCCTCCCCGAGTTGCTGAGCACGGCC
CGGCTTCGGGTGCGGGGCTCCGTACGGGGCGTGGCGCGGGGCTCGCCGTGCCGGGCGGGGGGTGGCGGCA
GGTGGGGGTGCCGGGCGGGGCGGGGCCGCCTCGGGCCGGGGAGGGCTCGGGGGAGGGGCGCGGCGGCCCC
CGGAGCGCCGGCGGCTGTCGAGGCGCGGCGAGCCGCAGCCATTGCCTTTTATGGTAATCGTGCGAGAGGG
CGCAGGGACTTCCTTTGTCCCAAATCTGTGCGGAGCCGAAATCTGGGAGGCGCCGCCGCACCCCCTCTAG
CGGGCGCGGGGCGAAGCGGTGCGGCGCCGGCAGGAAGGAAATGGGCGGGGAGGGCCTTCGTGCGTCGCCG
CGCCGCCGTCCCCTTCTCCCTCTCCAGCCTCGGGGCTGTCCGCGGGGGGACGGCTGCCTTCGGGGGGGAC
GGGGCAGGGCGGGGTTCGGCTTCTGGCGTGTGACCGGCGGCTCTAGAGCCTCTGCTAACCATGTTCATGC
CTTCTTCTTTTTCNTACAGCTCCTGGGCAACGTGCTGGTTATTGTGCTGAATTATCACAAGTTTGTACAA
AAAAGCAGGCTCTGACATGAGTGTGGGTCTTCCTGGTCCCCACAGTTTGCCTAGTTCTGAGGAAGCATCG
AATTCTGGGAACGCCTCATCAATGCCTGCAGTTTTTCATCCCGAGAACTATTCTTGCTTACAAGGGTCTG
CTACTGAGATGCTCTGCACAGAGGCTGCCTCTCCTCGCCCTTCCTCTGAAGACCTGCCTCTTCAAGGCAG
CCCTGATTCTTCTACCAGTCCCAAACAAAAGCTCTCAAGTCCTGAGGCTGACAAGGGCCCTGAGGAGGAG
GAGAACAAGGTCCTTGCCAGGAAGCAGAAGATGCGGACTGTGTTCTCTCAGGCCCAGCTGTGTGCACTCA
AGGACAGGTTTCAGAAGCAGAAGTACCTCAGCCTCCAGCAGATGCAAGAACTCTCCTCCATTCTGAACCT
GAGCTATAAGCAGGTTAAGACCTGGTTTCAAGCCCAAAGGATGAAGTGCAAGCGGTGGCAGAAAAACCAG
TGGTTGAAGACTAGCAATGGTCTGATTCAGAAGGGCTCAGCACCAGTGGAGTATCCCAGCATCCATTGCA
GCTATCCCCAGGGCTATCTGGTGAACGCATCTGGAAGCCTTTCCATGTGGGGCAGCCAGACTTGGACCAA
CCCAACTTGGAGCAGCCAGACCTGGACCAACCCAACTTGGAACAACCAGACCTGGACCAACCCAACTTGG
AGCAGCCAGGCCTGGACCGCTCAGTCCTGGAACGGCCAGCCTTGGAATGCTGCTCCGCTCCATAACTTCG
GGGAGGACTTTCTGCAGCCTTACGTACAGTTGCAGCAAAACTTCTCTGCCAGTGATTTGGAGGTGAATTT
GGAAGCCACTAGGGAAAGCCATGCGCATTTTAGCACCCCACAAGCCTTGGAATTATTCCTGAACTACTCT
GTGACTCCACCAGGTGAAATATGAGACTTACCCAGCTTTCTTGTACAAAGTGGTGATAATTCCGCCCCCC
CCCCCTCTCCCTCCCCCCCCCCTAACGTTACTGGCCGAAGCCGCTTGGAATAAGGCCGGTGTGCGTTTGT
CTATATGTTATTTTCCACCATATTGCCGTCTTTTGGCAATGTGAGGGCCCGGAAACCTGGCCCTGTCTTC
TTGACGAGCATTCCTAGGGGTCTTTCCCCTCTCGCCAAAGGAATGCAAGGTCTGTTGAATGTCGTGAAGG
AAGCAGTTCCTCTGGAAGCTTCTTGAAGACAAACAACGTCTGTAGCGACCCTTTGCAGGCAGCGGAACCC
CCCACCTGGCGACAGGTGCCTCTGCGGCCAAAAGCCACGTGTATAAGATACACCTGCAAAGGCGGCACAA
CCCCAGTGCCACGTTGTGAGTTGGATAGTTGTGGAAAGAGTCAAATGGCTCTCCTCAAGCGTATTCAACA
AGGGGCTGAAGGATGCCCAGAAGGTACCCCATTGTATGGGATCTGATCTGGGGCCTCGGTGCACATGCTT
TACATGTGTTTAGTCGAGGTTAAAAAAACGTCTAGGCCCCCCGAACCACGGGGACGTGGTTTTCCTTTGA
AAAACACGATGATAATATGGCCACAACCATGACCGAGTACAAGCCCACGGTGCGCCTCGCCACCCGCGAC
GACGTCCCCAGGGCCGTACGCACCCTCGCCGCCGCGTTCGCCGACTACCCCGCCACGCGCCACACCGTCG
ATCCGGACCGCCACATCGAGCGGGTCACCGAGCTGCAAGAACTCTTCCTCACGCGCGTCGGGCTCGACAT
CGGCAAGGTGTGGGTCGCGGACGACGGCGCCGCGGTGGCGGTCTGGACCACGCCGGAGAGCGTCGAAGCG
GGGGCGGTGTTCGCCGAGATCGGCCCGCGCATGGCCGAGTTGAGCGGTTCCCGGCTGGCCGCGCAGCAAC
AGATGGAAGGCCTCCTGGCGCCGCACCGGCCCAAGGAGCCCGCGTGGTTCCTGGCCACCGTCGGCGTCTC
GCCCGACCACCAGGGCAAGGGTCTGGGCAGCGCCGTCGTGCTCCCCGGAGTGGAGGCGGCCGAGCGCGCC
GGGGTGCCCGCCTTCCTGGAGACCTCCGCGCCCCGCAACCTCCCCTTCTACGAGCGGCTCGGCTTCACCG
TCACCGCCGACGTCGAGGTGCCCGAAGGACCGCGCACCTGGTGCATGACCCGCAAGCCCGGTGCCTGACG
CCCGCCCCACGACCCGCAGCGCCCGACCGAAAGGAGCGCACGACCCCATGCATCGATGATCTAGAGCTCG
CTGATCAGCCTCGACTGTGCCTTCTAGTTGCCAGCCATCTGTTGTTTGCCCCTCCCCCGTGCCTTCCTTG
ACCCTGGAAGGTGCCACTCCCACTGTCCTTTCCTAATAAAATGAGGAAATTGCATCGCATTGTCTGAGTA
GGTGTCATTCTATTCTGGGGGGTGGGGTGGGGCAGGACAGCAAGGGGGAGGATTGGGAAGACAATAGCAG
GCATGCTGGGGATGCGGTGGGCTCTATGGCTTCTGAGGCGGAAAGAACCTGCAGCCCAAGCTTGGCGTAA
TCATGGTCATAGCTGTTTCCTGTGTGAAATTGTTATCCGCTCACAATTCCACACAACATACGAGCCGGAA
GCATAAAGTGTAAAGCCTGGGGTGCCTAATGAGTGAGCTAACTCACATTAATTGCGTTGCGCTCACTGCC
CGCTTTCCAGTCGGGAAACCTGTCGTGCCAGCGGATCCGCATCTCAATTAGTCAGCAACCATAGTCCCGC
CCCTAACTCCGCCCATCCCGCCCCTAACTCCGCCCAGTTCCGCCCATTCTCCGCCCCATGGCTGACTAAT
TTTTTTTATTTATGCAGAGGCCGAGGCCGCCTCGGCCTCTGAGCTATTCCAGAAGTAGTGAGGAGGCTTT
TTTGGAGGCCTAGGCTTTTGCAAAAAGCTAACTTGTTTATTGCAGCTTATAATGGTTACAAATAAAGCAA
TAGCATCACAAATTTCACAAATAAAGCATTTTTTTCACTGCATTCTAGTTGTGGTTTGTCCAAACTCATC
AATGTATCTTATCATGTCTGGATCCGCTGCATTAATGAATCGGCCAACGCGCGGGGAGAGGCGGTTTGCG
TATTGGGCGCTCTTCCGCTTCCTCGCTCACTGACTCGCTGCGCTCGGTCGTTCGGCTGCGGCGAGCGGTA
TCAGCTCACTCAAAGGCGGTAATACGGTTATCCACAGAATCAGGGGATAACGCAGGAAAGAACATGTGAG
CAAAAGGCCAGCAAAAGGCCAGGAACCGTAAAAAGGCCGCGTTGCTGGCGTTTTTCCATAGGCTCCGCCC
CCCTGACGAGCATCACAAAAATCGACGCTCAAGTCAGAGGTGGCGAAACCCGACAGGACTATAAAGATAC
CAGGCGTTTCCCCCTGGAAGCTCCCTCGTGCGCTCTCCTGTTCCGACCCTGCCGCTTACCGGATACCTGT
CCGCCTTTCTCCCTTCGGGAAGCGTGGCGCTTTCTCATAGCTCACGCTGTAGGTATCTCAGTTCGGTGTA
GGTCGTTCGCTCCAAGCTGGGCTGTGTGCACGAACCCCCCGTTCAGCCCGACCGCTGCGCCTTATCCGGT
AACTATCGTCTTGAGTCCAACCCGGTAAGACACGACTTATCGCCACTGGCAGCAGCCACTGGTAACAGGA
TTAGCAGAGCGAGGTATGTAGGCGGTGCTACAGAGTTCTTGAAGTGGTGGCCTAACTACGGCTACACTAG
AAGAACAGTATTTGGTATCTGCGCTCTGCTGAAGCCAGTTACCTTCGGAAAAAGAGTTGGTAGCTCTTGA
TCCGGCAAACAAACCACCGCTGGTAGCGGTGGTTTTTTTGTTTGCAAGCAGCAGATTACGCGCAGAAAAA
AAGGATCTCAAGAAGATCCTTTGATCTTTTCTACGGGGTCTGACGCTCAGTGGAACGAAAACTCACGTTA
AGGGATTTTGGTCATGAGATTATCAAAAAGGATCTTCACCTAGATCCTTTTAAATTAAAAATGAAGTTTT
AAATCAATCTAAAGTATATATGAGTAAACTTGGTCTGACAGTTACCAATGCTTAATCAGTGAGGCACCTA
TCTCAGCGATCTGTCTATTTCGTTCATCCATAGTTGCCTGACTCCCCGTCGTGTAGATAACTACGATACG
GGAGGGCTTACCATCTGGCCCCAGTGCTGCAATGATACCGCGAGACCCACGCTCACCGGCTCCAGATTTA
TCAGCAATAAACCAGCCAGCCGGAAGGGCCGAGCGCAGAAGTGGTCCTGCAACTTTATCCGCCTCCATCC
AGTCTATTAATTGTTGCCGGGAAGCTAGAGTAAGTAGTTCGCCAGTTAATAGTTTGCGCAACGTTGTTGC
CATTGCTACAGGCATCGTGGTGTCACGCTCGTCGTTTGGTATGGCTTCATTCAGCTCCGGTTCCCAACGA
TCAAGGCGAGTTACATGATCCCCCATGTTGTGCAAAAAAGCGGTTAGCTCCTTCGGTCCTCCGATCGTTG
TCAGAAGTAAGTTGGCCGCAGTGTTATCACTCATGGTTATGGCAGCACTGCATAATTCTCTTACTGTCAT
GCCATCCGTAAGATGCTTTTCTGTGACTGGTGAGTACTCAACCAAGTCATTCTGAGAATAGTGTATGCGG
CGACCGAGTTGCTCTTGCCCGGCGTCAATACGGGATAATACCGCGCCACATAGCAGAACTTTAAAAGTGC
TCATCATTGGAAAACGTTCTTCGGGGCGAAAACTCTCAAGGATCTTACCGCTGTTGAGATCCAGTTCGAT
GTAACCCACTCGTGCACCCAACTGATCTTCAGCATCTTTTACTTTCACCAGCGTTTCTGGGTGAGCAAAA
ACAGGAAGGCAAAATGCCGCAAAAAAGGGAATAAGGGCGACACGGAAATGTTGAATACTCATACTCTTCC
TTTTTCAAT
