>Addgene plasmid #63001 | pPyCAG-Nanog(N145A)-IP | addgene partial sequence | sequence record 107923 | pCAG-F 5'-GCAACGTGCTGGTTATTGTG-3'
GAATTATCACAAGTTTGTACAAAAAAGCAGGCTCTGACATGAGTGTGGGTCTTCCTGGTCCCCACAGTTT
GCCTAGTTCTGAGGAAGCATCGAATTCTGGGAACGCCTCATCAATGCCTGCAGTTTTTCATCCCGAGAAC
TATTCTTGCTTACAAGGGTCTGCTACTGAGATGCTCTGCACAGAGGCTGCCTCTCCTCGCCCTTCCTCTG
AAGACCTGCCTCTTCAAGGCAGCCCTGATTCTTCTACCAGTCCCAAACAAAAGCTCTCAAGTCCTGAGGC
TGACAAGGGCCCTGAGGAGGAGGAGAACAAGGTCCTTGCCAGGAAGCAGAAGATGCGGACTGTGTTCTCT
CAGGCCCAGCTGTGTGCACTCAAGGACAGGTTTCAGAAGCAGAAGTACCTCAGCCTCCAGCAGATGCAAG
AACTCTCCTCCATTCTGAACCTGAGCTATAAGCAGGTTAAGACCTGGTTTCAAGCCCAAAGGATGAAGTG
CAAGCGGTGGCAGAAAAACCAGTGGTTGAAGACTAGCAATGGTCTGATTCAGAAGGGCTCAGCACCAGTG
GAGTATCCCAGCATCCATTGCAGCTATCCCCAGGGCTATCTGGTGAACGCATCTGGAAGCCTTTCCATGT
GGGGCAGCCAGACTTGGACCAACCCAACTTGGAGCAGCCAGACCTGGACCAACCCAACTTGGAACAACCA
GACCTGGACCAACCCAACTTGGAGCAGCCAGGCCTGGACCGCTCAGTCCTGGAACGGCCAGCCTTGGAAT
GCTGCTCCGCTCCATAACTTCGGGGAGGACTTTCTGCAGCCTTACGTACAGTTGCAGCAAAACTTCTCTG
CCAGTGATTTGGAGGTGAATTTGGAAGCCACTAGGGAAAGCCATGCGCATTTTAGCACCCCACAAGCCTT
GGAATTATTCCTGAACTACTCTGTGACTCCACCAGGTGAAATATGAGACTTACCCAGCTTTCTTGTACAA
AGTGGTGATAATTCCG
