>Addgene plasmid #63001 | pPyCAG-Nanog(N145A)-IP | addgene partial sequence | sequence record 107924 | pCDH-rev 5'-GCATTCCTTTGGCGAGAG-3'
CGTCAAGAAGACAGGGCCAGGTTTCCGGGCCCTCACATTGCCAAAAGACGGCAATATGGTGGAAAATAAC
ATATAGACAAACGCACACCGGCCTTATTCCAAGCGGCTTCGGCCAGTAACGTTAGGGGGGGGGGAGGGAG
AGGGGGGGGGGG
